Addgene plasmid #100836: pAAV.CAG.GCaMP6f.WPRE.SV40
Purpose: AAV expression of ultrasensitive protein calcium sensor from CAG promoter
Depositing lab: Douglas Kim & GENIE Project. Depositing organization: HHMI, Janelia Research Campus. Publication: Ultrasensitive fluorescent proteins for imaging neuronal activity. Chen TW, Wardill TJ, Sun Y, Pulver SR, Renninger SL, Baohan A, Schreiter ER, Kerr RA, Orger MB, Jayaraman V, Looger LL, Svoboda K, Kim DS. Nature. 2013 Jul 18;499(7458):295-300. doi: 10.1038/nature12354. PubMed 23868258.
Backbone
  Vector backbone: pAAV
  Vector type: Mammalian Expression, AAV
Growth in bacteria
  Bacterial resistance: Ampicillin, 100 μg/mL
  Growth temperature: 37°C
  Growth strain: NEB Stable
  Copy number: Unknown
Gene/Insert
  Gene/Insert name: GCaMP6f (alt name: GCaMP3 variant 693)
  Species: Synthetic
  Insert size (bp): 1353
  Mutation: GCaMP3-T302L R303P A317E D380Y T381R S383T R392G
  Promoter: CAG
  Cloning method: Unknown
  Sequencing primers: 5′ unknown
Terms and licenses: Academic/Nonprofit Terms; Industry Terms: Not Available to Industry
Depositor comments: This plasmid was previously available as pAAV.CAG.GCaMP6f.WPRE.SV40 (P3081) from the Penn Vector Core. This plasmid was created as part of the GENIE project at Janelia Research Campus.
How to cite: pAAV.CAG.GCaMP6f.WPRE.SV40 was a gift from Douglas Kim & GENIE Project (Addgene plasmid # 100836 ; http://n2t.net/addgene:100836 ; RRID:Addgene_100836) For viral preps, please replace (Addgene plasmid # 100836) in the above sentence with: (Addgene viral prep # 100836-AAV1), (Addgene viral prep # 100836-AAV2), or (Addgene viral prep # 100836-AAV9)
