[The description below was written by a language model from this plasmid's Addgene catalogue record and pLannotate feature annotations shown in this document.]
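Description:
pAAV.CAG.GCaMP6f.WPRE.SV40 is an adeno-associated virus transfer plasmid (about 6.1 kb) built on a pAAV backbone for mammalian expression of the genetically encoded calcium indicator GCaMP6f. It is propagated in E. coli using a high-copy ColE1/pUC-type origin and selected with ampicillin through the β-lactamase gene and its native promoter. An f1 phage origin and short remnants of lacZα and lacI are also present in the backbone. The record lists a recombination-deficient growth strain, a common choice for plasmids whose ITRs are prone to rearrangement.

The expression cassette lies between two AAV2 inverted terminal repeats, which are the cis elements needed for replication and packaging of the intervening DNA into AAV particles when rep, cap and helper functions are supplied in trans. Transcription is driven by the CAG promoter, annotated here as a CMV immediate-early enhancer fragment, the chicken β-actin promoter and chimeric chicken β-actin/rabbit β-globin intron sequence. The short "HBB" hit just upstream of the coding region most likely reflects the β-globin portion of that element rather than a separate gene. The 1,353 bp synthetic GCaMP6f open reading frame is a GCaMP3 derivative carrying the substitutions T302L, R303P, A317E, D380Y, T381R, S383T and R392G. It is followed by a WPRE, which enhances transcript stability and expression, and an SV40 polyadenylation signal. The small large T antigen fragment annotated next to that signal is probably part of the same SV40 segment.

Expression is constitutive, with no recombinase-dependent elements. The construct is intended for producing AAV vectors, or for direct transfection, to give strong, broad expression of this ultrasensitive calcium sensor for fluorescence imaging of cellular activity, notably in neurons. It was created as part of the GENIE project, and viral preparations in several serotypes are noted in the record.
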