Features (pLannotate 1.2.2; 17 found; start..end, strand, type, name):
    191..439     +  enhancer       CMV enhancer (fragment): human cytomegalovirus immediate early enhancer
    441..718     +  promoter       chicken β-actin promoter: No description available
    719..854     +  intron         hybrid intron (fragment): hybrid between chicken β-actin (CBA) and minute virus of mice (MMV) introns (Gray et al., 2011)
    943..1073    +  intron         chimeric intron (fragment): chimera between introns from chicken β-actin and rabbit β-globin
   1071..1133    +  CDS            HBB (fragment): HBB_LEPEU - Experimental evidence at protein level: Swiss-Prot protein existence level 1. Involved in oxygen transport from the lung to the various peripheral tissues. From Lepus europaeus (European hare).
   1139..2491    +  CDS            GCaMP6f: improved fluorescent protein-based calcium sensor (Chen et al., 2013)
   2504..3092    +  misc_feature   WPRE: woodchuck hepatitis virus posttranscriptional regulatory element
   3135..3256    -  polyA_signal   SV40 poly(A) signal: SV40 polyadenylation signal
   3279..3347    -  CDS            large T antigen (fragment): large T antigen from SV40 (simian virus 40)
   3418..3551    +  repeat_region  AAV2 ITR: inverted terminal repeat of adeno-associated virus serotype 2 inverted
   3545..3601    -  CDS            lacI (fragment): lac repressor; lacI; The lac repressor binds to the lac operator to inhibit transcription in E. coli. This inhibition can be relieved by adding lactose or isopropyl-β-D-thiogalactopyranoside (IPTG).
   3784..4372    -  rep_origin     ori: high-copy-number ColE1/pMB1/pBR322/pUC origin of replication
   4543..5403    -  CDS            AmpR: β-lactamase; bla; confers resistance to ampicillin, carbenicillin, and related antibiotics
   5404..5508    -  promoter       AmpR promoter: bla
   5561..5989    -  rep_origin     f1 ori (sequence partly withheld): f1 bacteriophage origin of replication; arrow indicates direction of (+) strand synthesis
   5994..3       -  CDS            lacZα (fragment) (across the origin): LacZα fragment of β-galactosidase; lacZ fragment
   6058..130     -  repeat_region  AAV2 ITR (fragment) (across the origin): inverted terminal repeat of adeno-associated virus serotype 2 inverted
>Addgene plasmid #100836 | pAAV.CAG.GCaMP6f.WPRE.SV40 | addgene full sequence | sequence record 198262 | Addgene NGS Result
CTGCGCGCTCGCTCGCTCACTGAGGCCGCCCGGGCAAAGCCCGGGCGTCGGGCGACCTTTGGTCGCCCGG
CCTCAGTGAGCGAGCGAGCGCGCAGAGAGGGAGTGGCCAACTCCATCACTAGGGGTTCCTTGTAGTTAAT
GATTAACCCGCCATGCTACTTATCTACGTAGCCATGCTCTAGGAAGAGTACCATTGACGTCAATAATGAC
GTATGTTCCCATAGTAACGCCAATAGGGACTTTCCATTGACGTCAATGGGTGGAGTATTTACGGTAAACT
GCCCACTTGGCAGTACATCAAGTGTATCATATGCCAAGTACGCCCCCTATTGACGTCAATGACGGTAAAT
GGCCCGCCTGGCATTATGCCCAGTACATGACCTTATGGGACTTTCCTACTTGGCAGTACATCTACGTATT
AGTCATCGCTATTACCATGGTCGAGGTGAGCCCCACGTTCTGCTTCACTCTCCCCATCTCCCCCCCCTCC
CCACCCCCAATTTTGTATTTATTTATTTTTTAATTATTTTGTGCAGCGATGGGGGCGGGGGGGGGGGGGG
GGCGCGCGCCAGGCGGGGCGGGGCGGGGCGAGGGGCGGGGCGGGGCGAGGCGGAGAGGTGCGGCGGCAGC
CAATCAGAGCGGCGCGCTCCGAAAGTTTCCTTTTATGGCGAGGCGGCGGCGGCGGCGGCCCTATAAAAAG
CGAAGCGCGCGGCGGGCGGGAGTCGCTGCGCGCTGCCTTCGCCCCGTGCCCCGCTCCGCCGCCGCCTCGC
GCCGCCCGCCCCGGCTCTGACTGACCGCGTTACTCCCACAGGTGAGCGGGCGGGACGGCCCTTCTCCTCC
GGGCTGTAATTAGCGCTTGGTTTAATGACGGCTTGTTTCTTTTCTGTGGCTGCGTGAAAGCCTTGAGGGG
CTCCGGGAGGGCCCTTTGTGCGGGGGGAGCGGCTCGGGGCTGTCCGCGGGGGGACGGCTGCCTTCGGGGG
GGACGGGGCAGGGCGGGGTTCGGCTTCTGGCGTGTGACCGGCGGCTCTAGAGCCTCTGCTAACCATGTTC
ATGCCTTCTTCTTTTTCCTACAGCTCCTGGGCAACGTGCTGGTTATTGTGCTGTCTCATCATTTTGGCAA
AGAATTGGATCCGCCACCATGGGTTCTCATCATCATCATCATCATGGTATGGCTAGCATGACTGGTGGAC
AGCAAATGGGTCGGGATCTGTACGACGATGACGATAAGGATCTCGCCACCATGGTCGACTCATCACGTCG
TAAGTGGAATAAGACAGGTCACGCAGTCAGAGCTATAGGTCGGCTGAGCTCACTCGAGAACGTCTATATC
AAGGCCGACAAGCAGAAGAACGGCATCAAGGCGAACTTCAAGATCCGCCACAACATCGAGGACGGCGGCG
TGCAGCTCGCCTACCACTACCAGCAGAACACCCCCATCGGCGACGGCCCCGTGCTGCTGCCCGACAACCA
CTACCTGAGCGTGCAGTCCAAACTTTCGAAAGACCCCAACGAGAAGCGCGATCACATGGTCCTGCTGGAG
TTCGTGACCGCCGCCGGGATCACTCTCGGCATGGACGAGCTGTACAAGGGCGGTACCGGAGGGAGCATGG
TGAGCAAGGGCGAGGAGCTGTTCACCGGGGTGGTGCCCATCCTGGTCGAGCTGGACGGCGACGTAAACGG
CCACAAGTTCAGCGTGTCCGGCGAGGGTGAGGGCGATGCCACCTACGGCAAGCTGACCCTGAAGTTCATC
TGCACCACCGGCAAGCTGCCCGTGCCCTGGCCCACCCTCGTGACCACCCTGACCTACGGCGTGCAGTGCT
TCAGCCGCTACCCCGACCACATGAAGCAGCACGACTTCTTCAAGTCCGCCATGCCCGAAGGCTACATCCA
GGAGCGCACCATCTTCTTCAAGGACGACGGCAACTACAAGACCCGCGCCGAGGTGAAGTTCGAGGGCGAC
ACCCTGGTGAACCGCATCGAGCTGAAGGGCATCGACTTCAAGGAGGACGGCAACATCCTGGGGCACAAGC
TGGAGTACAACCTGCCGGACCAACTGACTGAAGAGCAGATCGCAGAATTTAAAGAGGAATTCTCCCTATT
TGACAAGGACGGGGATGGGACAATAACAACCAAGGAGCTGGGGACGGTGATGCGGTCTCTGGGGCAGAAC
CCCACAGAAGCAGAGCTGCAGGACATGATCAATGAAGTAGATGCCGACGGTGACGGCACAATCGACTTCC
CTGAGTTCCTGACAATGATGGCAAGAAAAATGAAATACAGGGACACGGAAGAAGAAATTAGAGAAGCGTT
CGGTGTGTTTGATAAGGATGGCAATGGCTACATCAGTGCAGCAGAGCTTCGCCACGTGATGACAAACCTT
GGAGAGAAGTTAACAGATGAAGAGGTTGATGAAATGATCAGGGAAGCAGACATCGATGGGGATGGTCAGG
TAAACTACGAAGAGTTTGTACAAATGATGACAGCGAAGTGAAAGCTTATCGATAATCAACCTCTGGATTA
CAAAATTTGTGAAAGATTGACTGGTATTCTTAACTATGTTGCTCCTTTTACGCTATGTGGATACGCTGCT
TTAATGCCTTTGTATCATGCTATTGCTTCCCGTATGGCTTTCATTTTCTCCTCCTTGTATAAATCCTGGT
TGCTGTCTCTTTATGAGGAGTTGTGGCCCGTTGTCAGGCAACGTGGCGTGGTGTGCACTGTGTTTGCTGA
CGCAACCCCCACTGGTTGGGGCATTGCCACCACCTGTCAGCTCCTTTCCGGGACTTTCGCTTTCCCCCTC
CCTATTGCCACGGCGGAACTCATCGCCGCCTGCCTTGCCCGCTGCTGGACAGGGGCTCGGCTGTTGGGCA
CTGACAATTCCGTGGTGTTGTCGGGGAAATCATCGTCCTTTCCTTGGCTGCTCGCCTGTGTTGCCACCTG
GATTCTGCGCGGGACGTCCTTCTGCTACGTCCCTTCGGCCCTCAATCCAGCGGACCTTCCTTCCCGCGGC
CTGCTGCCGGCTCTGCGGCCTCTTCCGCGTCTTCGCCTTCGCCCTCAGACGAGTCGGATCTCCCTTTGGG
CCGCCTCCCCGCATCGATACCGTCGACCCGGGCGGCCGCTTCGAGCAGACATGATAAGATACATTGATGA
GTTTGGACAAACCACAACTAGAATGCAGTGAAAAAAATGCTTTATTTGTGAAATTTGTGATGCTATTGCT
TTATTTGTAACCATTATAAGCTGCAATAAACAAGTTAACAACAACAATTGCATTCATTTTATGTTTCAGG
TTCAGGGGGAGATGTGGGAGGTTTTTTAAAGCAAGTAAAACCTCTACAAATGTGGTAAAATCGATAAGGA
TCTTCCTAGAGCATGGCTACGTAGATAAGTAGCATGGCGGGTTAATCATTAACTACAAGGAACCCCTAGT
GATGGAGTTGGCCACTCCCTCTCTGCGCGCTCGCTCGCTCACTGAGGCCGGGCGACCAAAGGTCGCCCGA
CGCCCGGGCTTTGCCCGGGCGGCCTCAGTGAGCGAGCGAGCGCGCAGCTGCATTAATGAATCGGCCAACG
CGCGGGGAGAGGCGGTTTGCGTATTGGGCGCTCTTCCGCTTCCTCGCTCACTGACTCGCTGCGCTCGGTC
GTTCGGCTGCGGCGAGCGGTATCAGCTCACTCAAAGGCGGTAATACGGTTATCCACAGAATCAGGGGATA
ACGCAGGAAAGAACATGTGAGCAAAAGGCCAGCAAAAGGCCAGGAACCGTAAAAAGGCCGCGTTGCTGGC
GTTTTTCCATAGGCTCCGCCCCCCTGACGAGCATCACAAAAATCGACGCTCAAGTCAGAGGTGGCGAAAC
CCGACAGGACTATAAAGATACCAGGCGTTTCCCCCTGGAAGCTCCCTCGTGCGCTCTCCTGTTCCGACCC
TGCCGCTTACCGGATACCTGTCCGCCTTTCTCCCTTCGGGAAGCGTGGCGCTTTCTCATAGCTCACGCTG
TAGGTATCTCAGTTCGGTGTAGGTCGTTCGCTCCAAGCTGGGCTGTGTGCACGAACCCCCCGTTCAGCCC
GACCGCTGCGCCTTATCCGGTAACTATCGTCTTGAGTCCAACCCGGTAAGACACGACTTATCGCCACTGG
CAGCAGCCACTGGTAACAGGATTAGCAGAGCGAGGTATGTAGGCGGTGCTACAGAGTTCTTGAAGTGGTG
GCCTAACTACGGCTACACTAGAAGAACAGTATTTGGTATCTGCGCTCTGCTGAAGCCAGTTACCTTCGGA
AAAAGAGTTGGTAGCTCTTGATCCGGCAAACAAACCACCGCTGGTAGCGGTGGTTTTTTTGTTTGCAAGC
AGCAGATTACGCGCAGAAAAAAAGGATCTCAAGAAGATCCTTTGATCTTTTCTACGGGGTCTGACGCTCA
GTGGAACGAAAACTCACGTTAAGGGATTTTGGTCATGAGATTATCAAAAAGGATCTTCACCTAGATCCTT
TTAAATTAAAAATGAAGTTTTAAATCAATCTAAAGTATATATGAGTAAACTTGGTCTGACAGTTACCAAT
GCTTAATCAGTGAGGCACCTATCTCAGCGATCTGTCTATTTCGTTCATCCATAGTTGCCTGACTCCCCGT
CGTGTAGATAACTACGATACGGGAGGGCTTACCATCTGGCCCCAGTGCTGCAATGATACCGCGAGACCCA
CGCTCACCGGCTCCAGATTTATCAGCAATAAACCAGCCAGCCGGAAGGGCCGAGCGCAGAAGTGGTCCTG
CAACTTTATCCGCCTCCATCCAGTCTATTAATTGTTGCCGGGAAGCTAGAGTAAGTAGTTCGCCAGTTAA
TAGTTTGCGCAACGTTGTTGCCATTGCTACAGGCATCGTGGTGTCACGCTCGTCGTTTGGTATGGCTTCA
TTCAGCTCCGGTTCCCAACGATCAAGGCGAGTTACATGATCCCCCATGTTGTGCAAAAAAGCGGTTAGCT
CCTTCGGTCCTCCGATCGTTGTCAGAAGTAAGTTGGCCGCAGTGTTATCACTCATGGTTATGGCAGCACT
GCATAATTCTCTTACTGTCATGCCATCCGTAAGATGCTTTTCTGTGACTGGTGAGTACTCAACCAAGTCA
TTCTGAGAATAGTGTATGCGGCGACCGAGTTGCTCTTGCCCGGCGTCAATACGGGATAATACCGCGCCAC
ATAGCAGAACTTTAAAAGTGCTCATCATTGGAAAACGTTCTTCGGGGCGAAAACTCTCAAGGATCTTACC
GCTGTTGAGATCCAGTTCGATGTAACCCACTCGTGCACCCAACTGATCTTCAGCATCTTTTACTTTCACC
AGCGTTTCTGGGTGAGCAAAAACAGGAAGGCAAAATGCCGCAAAAAAGGGAATAAGGGCGACACGGAAAT
GTTGAATACTCATACTCTTCCTTTTTCAATATTATTGAAGCATTTATCAGGGTTATTGTCTCATGAGCGG
ATACATATTTGAATGTATTTAGAAAAATAAACAAATAGGGGTTCCGCGCACATTTCCCCGAAAAGTGCCA
CCTAAATTGTAAGCGTTAATATTTTGTTAAAATTCGCGTTAAATTTTTGTTAAATCAGCTCATTTTTTAA
CCAATAGGCCGAAATCGGCAAAATCCCTTATAAATCAAAAGAATAGACCGAGATAGGGT
[37 nt withheld, positions 5660-5696]
AAAGAACGTGGACTCCAACGTCAAAGG
[49 nt withheld, positions 5724-5772]
T
[91 nt withheld, positions 5774-5864]
G
[124 nt withheld, positions 5866-5989]
CCCATTCGCCATTCAGGCTGCGCAACTGTTGGGAAGGGCGATCGGTGCGGGCCTCTTCGCTATTACGCCA
G
